>Addgene plasmid #230777 | AiP20045 - pAAV-AiE3087m-minBG-SYFP2-WPRE3-BGHpA | addgene full sequence | sequence record 466356 | Addgene NGS Result
CTTTCATGATATTAAGATATGGAGATTTGGGCTTCTGGGAGGGACTGTTTACAAGTCTAAAACGCGTGCG
GCCGCAGGAACCCCTAGTGATGGAGTTGGCCACTCCCTCTCTGCGCGCTCGCTCGCTCACTGAGGCCGGG
CGACCAAAGGTCGCCCGACGCCCGGGCGGCCTCAGTGAGCGAGCGAGCGCGCAGCTGCCTGCAGGACATG
TGAGCAAAAGGCCAGCAAAAGGCCAGGAACCGTAAAAAGGCCGCGTTGCTGGCGTTTTTCCATAGGCTCC
GCCCCCCTGACGAGCATCACAAAAATCGACGCTCAAGTCAGAGGTGGCGAAACCCGACAGGACTATAAAG
ATACCAGGCGTTTCCCCCTGGAAGCTCCCTCGTGCGCTCTCCTGTTCCGACCCTGCCGCTTACCGGATAC
CTGTCCGCCTTTCTCCCTTCGGGAAGCGTGGCGCTTTCTCATAGCTCACGCTGTAGGTATCTCAGTTCGG
TGTAGGTCGTTCGCTCCAAGCTGGGCTGTGTGCACGAACCCCCCGTTCAGCCCGACCGCTGCGCCTTATC
CGGTAACTATCGTCTTGAGTCCAACCCGGTAAGACACGACTTATCGCCACTGGCAGCAGCCACTGGTAAC
AGGATTAGCAGAGCGAGGTATGTAGGCGGTGCTACAGAGTTCTTGAAGTGGTGGCCTAACTACGGCTACA
CTAGAAGAACAGTATTTGGTATCTGCGCTCTGCTGAAGCCAGTTACCTTCGGAAAAAGAGTTGGTAGCTC
TTGATCCGGCAAACAAACCACCGCTGGTAGCGGTGGTTTTTTTGTTTGCAAGCAGCAGATTACGCGCAGA
AAAAAAGGATCTCAAGAAGATCCTTTGATCTTTTCTACGGGGTCTGACGCTCAGTGGAACGAAAACTCAC
GTTAAGGGATTTTGGTCATGAGATTATCAAAAAGGATCTTCACCTAGATCCTTTTAAATTAAAAATGAAG
TTTTAAATCAATCTAAAGTATATATGAGTAAACTTGGTCTGACAGTTACCAATGCTTAATCAGTGAGGCA
CCTATCTCAGCGATCTGTCTATTTCGTTCATCCATAGTTGCCTGACTCCCCGTCGTGTAGATAACTACGA
TACGGGAGGGCTTACCATCTGGCCCCAGTGCTGCAATGATACCGCGAGACCCACGCTCACCGGCTCCAGA
TTTATCAGCAATAAACCAGCCAGCCGGAAGGGCCGAGCGCAGAAGTGGTCCTGCAACTTTATCCGCCTCC
ATCCAGTCTATTAATTGTTGCCGGGAAGCTAGAGTAAGTAGTTCGCCAGTTAATAGTTTGCGCAACGTTG
TTGCCATTGCTACAGGCATCGTGGTGTCACGCTCGTCGTTTGGTATGGCTTCATTCAGCTCCGGTTCCCA
ACGATCAAGGCGAGTTACATGATCCCCCATGTTGTGCAAAAAAGCGGTTAGCTCCTTCGGTCCTCCGATC
GTTGTCAGAAGTAAGTTGGCCGCAGTGTTATCACTCATGGTTATGGCAGCACTGCATAATTCTCTTACTG
TCATGCCATCCGTAAGATGCTTTTCTGTGACTGGTGAGTACTCAACCAAGTCATTCTGAGAATAGTGTAT
GCGGCGACCGAGTTGCTCTTGCCCGGCGTCAATACGGGATAATACCGCGCCACATAGCAGAACTTTAAAA
GTGCTCATCATTGGAAAACGTTCTTCGGGGCGAAAACTCTCAAGGATCTTACCGCTGTTGAGATCCAGTT
CGATGTAACCCACTCGTGCACCCAACTGATCTTCAGCATCTTTTACTTTCACCAGCGTTTCTGGGTGAGC
AAAAACAGGAAGGCAAAATGCCGCAAAAAAGGGAATAAGGGCGACACGGAAATGTTGAATACTCATACTC
TTCCTTTTTCAATATTATTGAAGCATTTATCAGGGTTATTGTCTCATGAGCGGATACATATTTGAATGTA
TTTAGAAAAATAAACAAATAGGGGTTCCGCGCACATTTCCCCGAAAAGTGCCACCTGACGTCTAAGAAAC
CATTATTATCATGACATTAACCTATAAAAATAGGCGTATCACGAGGCCCTTTCGTCTCGCGCGTTTCGGT
GATGACGGTGAAAACCTCTGACACATGCAGCTCCCGGAGACGGTCACAGCTTGTCTGTAAGCGGATGCCG
GGAGCAGACAAGCCCGTCAGGGCGCGTCAGCGGGTGTTGGCGGGTGTCGGGGCTGGCTTAACTATGCGGC
ATCAGAGCAGATTGTACTGAGAGTGCACCATAAAATTGTAAACGTTAATATTTTGTTAAAATTCGCGTTA
AATTTTTGTTAAATCAGCTCATTTTTTAACCAATAGACCGAAATCGGCAAAATCCCTTATAAATCAAAAG
AATAGCCCGAGATAGAGT
[37 nt withheld, positions 2399-2435]
AAAGAACGTGGACTCCAACGTCAAAGG
[141 nt withheld, positions 2463-2603]
G
[46 nt withheld, positions 2605-2650]
A
[95 nt withheld, positions 2652-2746]
TATGCGGTGTGAAATACCGCACAGATGCGTAAGGAGAAAATACCGCATCAGGCGCCCCTGCAGGCAGCTG
CGCGCTCGCTCGCTCACTGAGGCCGCCCGGGCAAAGCCCGGGCGTCGGGCGACCTTTGGTCGCCCGGCCT
CAGTGAGCGAGCGAGCGCGCAGAGAGGGAGTGGCCAACTCCATCACTAGGGGTTCCTGCGGCCGCTCGGT
CCGCACGTGAGATCTCATGCCTGCTATTGTCTTCCCAATCCTCCCCCTTGCTGTCCTGCCCCACCCCACC
CCCCAGAATAGAATGACACCTACTCAGACAATGCGATGCAATTTCCTCATTTTATTAGGAAAGGACAGTG
GGAGTGGCACCTTCCAGGGTCAAGGAAGGCACGGGGGAGGGGCAAACAACAGATGGCTGGCAACTAGAAG
GCACAGTCGAAGATCTCTCGAGCCACGGAATTGTCAGTGCCCAACAGCCGAGCCCCTGTCCAGCAGCGGG
CAAGGCAGGCGGCGATGAGTTCCGCCGTGGCAAGAACTAACCAGGATTTATACAAGGAGGAGAAAATGAA
AGCCATACGGGAAGCAATAGCATGATACAAAGGCATTAAAGCAGCGTATCCACATAGCGTAAAAGGAGCA
ACATAGTTAAGAATACCAGTCAATCTTTCACAAATTTTGTAATCCAGAGGTTGATTATGATATCGAATTC
GCGGCCGCGGCGCGCCGTCGACTTACTTGTACAGCTCGTCCATGCCGAGAGTGATCCCGGCGGCGGTCAC
GAACTCCAGCAGGACCATGTGATCGCGCTTCTCGTTGGGGTCTTTGCTCAGCTTGGACTGGTAGCTCAGG
TAGTGGTTGTCGGGCAGCAGCACGGGGCCGTCGCCGATGGGGGTGTTCTGCTGGTAGTGGTCGGCGAGCT
GCACGCCGCCGTCCTCGATGTTGTGGCGGATCTTGAAGTTGGCCTTGATGCCGTTCTTCTGCTTGTCGGC
GGTGATATAGACGTTGTGGCTGTTGTAGTTGTACTCCAGCTTGTGCCCCAGGATGTTGCCGTCCTCCTTG
AAGTCGATGCCCTTCAGCTCGATGCGGTTCACCAGGGTGTCGCCCTCGAACTTCACCTCGGCGCGGGTCT
TGTAGTTGCCGTCGTCCTTGAAGAAGATGGTGCGCTCCTGGACGTAGCCTTCGGGCATGGCGGACTTGAA
GAAGTCGTGCTGCTTCATGTGGTCGGGGTAGCGGGCGAAGCACTGCACGCCGTAGCCCAGGGTGGTCACG
AGGGTGGGCCAGGGCACGGGCAGCTTGCCGGTGGTGCAGATCAGCTTCAGGGTCAGCTTGCCGTAGGTGG
CATCGCCCTCGCCCTCGCCGGACACGCTGAACTTGTGGCCGTTTACGTCGCCGTCCAGCTCGACCAGGAT
GGGCACCACCCCGGTGAACAGCTCCTCGCCCTTGCTCACCATGGTGGCGACCGGTAGCGCTAGCTTCGAA
AGATCTGGATCCCAGAAGCAAATGTAAGCAATAGATGGCTCTGCCCTGACTTTTATGCCCAGCCCGAGCT
CCGCCGGCGATTTCTCTCTGATGAAACCGATAGTATGCAGGGCTCCTTCCGAAGCTCTTTGTTGCCGAAG
AGCAGGCTGCTCGGTAGGCCAGAACAGATTGTCACCATGTAAATGTGGAGTCAAGGGACATAATTTTACG
GGCTCACACCTATCTCTCAGCCAAAGGCATTTCAGGTTAGTTGTTTGCCGCCACTGGTGAAGGAATATGG
TATCATTTGAACTGGGACAACCCTAGCTCCGGGTACATTCTGTGGTATGATGTTTGCCAACTCACATTCA
GCCCGTGCATTTATAATTGTCAACTGTTTCCATGCATTGAGTCATGGCAGAAAAGCCTCTTCTTTGTAGA
ACCTCATTAAGATTTCAGTTGCTAACAGATTTTATTTTACAGTTCCAG
Features (pLannotate 1.2.2; 14 found; start..end, strand, type, name):
    111..138     -  repeat_region  AAV2 ITR (fragment): inverted terminal repeat of adeno-associated virus serotype 2 inverted
    167..194     -  repeat_region  AAV2 ITR (fragment): inverted terminal repeat of adeno-associated virus serotype 2 inverted
    267..855     -  rep_origin     ori: high-copy-number ColE1/pMB1/pBR322/pUC origin of replication
   1026..1886    -  CDS            AmpR: β-lactamase; bla; confers resistance to ampicillin, carbenicillin, and related antibiotics
   1887..1991    -  promoter       AmpR promoter: bla
   2086..2121    +  CDS            rop (fragment): Rop protein, which maintains plasmids at low copy number; rop
   2223..2272    +  misc_feature   bom (fragment): basis of mobility region from pBR322
   2273..2728    -  rep_origin     f1 ori (sequence partly withheld): f1 bacteriophage origin of replication; arrow indicates direction of (+) strand synthesis
   2747..2798    +  misc_feature   bom (fragment): basis of mobility region from pBR322
   2803..2943    -  repeat_region  AAV2 ITR: inverted terminal repeat of adeno-associated virus serotype 2 inverted
   3061..3172    -  polyA_signal   bGH poly(A) signal: bovine growth hormone polyadenylation signal
   3189..3269    -  misc_feature   WPRE (fragment): woodchuck hepatitis virus posttranscriptional regulatory element
   3275..3432    -  misc_feature   WPRE (fragment): woodchuck hepatitis virus posttranscriptional regulatory element
   3472..4188    -  CDS            SYFP2: SYFP2 is a basic (constitutively fluorescent) yellow fluorescent protein published in 2006, derived from Aequorea victoria. It is reported to be a very rapidly-maturing monomer with moderate acid sensitivity.
