[The description below was written by a language model from this plasmid's Addgene catalogue record and pLannotate feature annotations shown in this document.]
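Description:
AiP20045 - pAAV-AiE3087m-minBG-SYFP2-WPRE3-BGHpA is an AAV transfer plasmid built on a pAAV2 backbone, intended for packaging recombinant adeno-associated virus that reports enhancer activity in the brain. It is propagated in E. coli as a high-copy plasmid using a ColE1/pUC-type origin and is selected with ampicillin through the β-lactamase gene and its native promoter. The backbone also carries an f1 phage origin and short remnants of pBR322 rop and bom sequences. A recombination-deficient growth strain is recorded, which is usual for plasmids containing repeat-rich AAV inverted terminal repeats.

The payload lies between AAV2 ITRs, which provide the cis signals for genome replication and encapsidation. One ITR is annotated in full, while the other is detected only as short fragments near the start of the sequenced record. This may reflect how hard these hairpin structures are to sequence and annotate. Within the cassette, the AiE3087m enhancer sits upstream of minBG, a minimal beta-globin promoter that has little activity on its own, so transcription depends largely on the enhancer. This pair drives SYFP2, a fast-maturing monomeric yellow fluorescent protein derived from Aequorea victoria. It is followed by WPRE3, a shortened woodchuck posttranscriptional regulatory element (annotated as two WPRE fragments) that boosts transcript stability and expression, and then by the bovine growth hormone polyadenylation signal. The enhancer and minimal promoter are not annotated in the feature table but presumably occupy the unannotated region upstream of SYFP2.

The construct is designed to drive AAV-mediated transgene expression in specific brain cell populations, with fluorescence marking the labelled cells. The record does not state which cell types AiE3087m targets.
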