Addgene plasmid #230777: AiP20045 - pAAV-AiE3087m-minBG-SYFP2-WPRE3-BGHpA
Purpose: AiE3087m is an enhancer sequence, designed to drive AAV-mediated transgene expression in specific populations of brain cells
Depositing lab: Allen Institute for Brain Science & Bosiljka Tasic. Depositing organization: Allen Institute. Publication: A suite of enhancer AAVs and transgenic mouse lines for genetic access to cortical cell types. Ben-Simon Y, Hooper M, Narayan S, Daigle TL, Dwivedi D, Way SW, Oster A, Stafford DA, Mich JK, Taormina MJ, Martinez RA, Opitz-Araya X, Roth JR, Alexander JR, Allen S, Amster A, Arbuckle J, Ayala A, Baker PM, Bakken TE, Barcelli T, Barta S, Bendrick J, Bertagnolli D, Bielstein C, Bishwakarma P, Bowlus J, Boyer G, Brouner K, Casian B, Casper T, Chakka AB, Chakrabarty R, Chance RK, Chavan S, Clark M, Colbert K, Collman F, Daniel S, Departee M, DiValentin P, Donadio N, Dotson N, Egdorf T, Fliss T, Gabitto M, Garcia J, Gary A, Gasperini M, Gloe J, Goldy J, Gore BB, Graybuck L, Greisman N, Haeseleer F, Halterman C, Haradon Z, Hastings SD, Helback O, Ho W, Hockemeyer D, Huang C, Huff S, Hunker A, Johansen N, Jones D, Juneau Z, Kalmbach B, Kannan M, Khem S, Kussick E, Kutsal R, Larsen R, Lee C, Lee AY, Leibly M, Lenz GH, Li S, Liang E, Lusk N, Madigan Z, Malloy J, Malone J, McCue R, Melchor J, Mollenkopf T, Moosman S, Morin E, Newman D, Ng L, Ngo K, Omstead V, Otto S, Oyama A, Pena N, Pham T, Phillips E, Pom CA, Potekhina L, Ransford S, Ray PL, Rette D, Reynoldson C, Rimorin C, Rocha D, Ruiz A, Sanchez REA, Sawyer L, Sedeno-Cortes A, Sevigny JP, Shapovalova N, Shepard N, Shulga L, Sigler AR, Siverts L, Soliman S, Somasundaram S, Staats B, Stewart K, Szelenyi E, Tieu M, Trader C, Tran A, van Velthoven CTJ, Walker M, Wang Y, Weed N, Wirthlin M, Wood T, Wynalda B, Yao Z, Zhou T, Ariza J, Dee N, Reding M, Ronellenfitch K, Mufti S, Sunkin SM, Smith KA, Esposito L, Waters J, Thyagarajan B, Yao S, Lein ES, Zeng H, Levi BP, Ngai J, Ting JT, Tasic B. Cell. 2025 May 16:S0092-8674(25)00513-6. doi: 10.1016/j.cell.2025.05.002. PubMed 40403729.
Backbone
  Vector backbone: pAAV2
  Vector type: AAV
Growth in bacteria
  Bacterial resistance: Ampicillin, 100 μg/mL
  Growth temperature: 37°C
  Growth strain: NEB Stable
  Copy number: High Copy
Gene/Insert
  Gene/Insert name: SYFP2
  Species: Synthetic
  Promoter: minBG
  Cloning method: Gibson Cloning
Terms and licenses: Academic/Nonprofit Terms; Industry Terms: Not Available to Industry
How to cite: AiP20045 - pAAV-AiE3087m-minBG-SYFP2-WPRE3-BGHpA was a gift from Allen Institute for Brain Science & Bosiljka Tasic (Addgene plasmid # 230777 ; http://n2t.net/addgene:230777 ; RRID:Addgene_230777)
